>Addgene plasmid #143583 | TFORF2286 | addgene full sequence | sequence record 389035 | Addgene NGS Result
TTAATGTAGTCTTATGCAATACTCTTGTAGTCTTGCAACATGGTAACGATGAGTTAGCAACATGCCTTAC
AAGGAGAGAAAAAGCACCGTGCATGCCGATTGGTGGAAGTAAGGTGGTACGATCGTGCCTTATTAGGAAG
GCAACAGACGGGTCTGACATGGATTGGACGAACCACTGAATTGCCGCATTGCAGAGATATTGTATTTAAG
TGCCTAGCTCGATACATAAACGGGTCTCTCTGGTTAGACCAGATCTGAGCCTGGGAGCTCTCTGGCTAAC
TAGGGAACCCACTGCTTAAGCCTCAATAAAGCTTGCCTTGAGTGCTTCAAGTAGTGTGTGCCCGTCTGTT
GTGTGACTCTGGTAACTAGAGATCCCTCAGACCCTTTTAGTCAGTGTGGAAAATCTCTAGCAGTGGCGCC
CGAACAGGGACTTGAAAGCGAAAGGGAAACCAGAGGAGCTCTCTCGACGCAGGACTCGGCTTGCTGAAGC
GCGCACGGCAAGAGGCGAGGGGCGGCGACTGGTGAGTACGCCAAAAATTTTGACTAGCGGAGGCTAGAAG
GAGAGAGATGGGTGCGAGAGCGTCAGTATTAAGCGGGGGAGAATTAGATCGCGATGGGAAAAAATTCGGT
TAAGGCCAGGGGGAAAGAAAAAATATAAATTAAAACATATAGTATGGGCAAGCAGGGAGCTAGAACGATT
CGCAGTTAATCCTGGCCTGTTAGAAACATCAGAAGGCTGTAGACAAATACTGGGACAGCTACAACCATCC
CTTCAGACAGGATCAGAAGAACTTAGATCATTATATAATACAGTAGCAACCCTCTATTGTGTGCATCAAA
GGATAGAGATAAAAGACACCAAGGAAGCTTTAGACAAGATAGAGGAAGAGCAAAACAAAAGTAAGACCAC
CGCACAGCAAGCGGCCGCTGATCTTCAGACCTGGAGGAGGAGATATGAGGGACAATTGGAGAAGTGAATT
ATATAAATATAAAGTAGTAAAAATTGAACCATTAGGAGTAGCACCCACCAAGGCAAAGAGAAGAGTGGTG
CAGAGAGAAAAAAGAGCAGTGGGAATAGGAGCTTTGTTCCTTGGGTTCTTGGGAGCAGCAGGAAGCACTA
TGGGCGCAGCGTCAATGACGCTGACGGTACAGGCCAGACAATTATTGTCTGGTATAGTGCAGCAGCAGAA
CAATTTGCTGAGGGCTATTGAGGCGCAACAGCATCTGTTGCAACTCACAGTCTGGGGCATCAAGCAGCTC
CAGGCAAGAATCCTGGCTGTGGAAAGATACCTAAAGGATCAACAGCTCCTGGGGATTTGGGGTTGCTCTG
GAAAACTCATTTGCACCACTGCTGTGCCTTGGAATGCTAGTTGGAGTAATAAATCTCTGGAACAGATTTG
GAATCACACGACCTGGATGGAGTGGGACAGAGAAATTAACAATTACACAAGCTTAATACACTCCTTAATT
GAAGAATCGCAAAACCAGCAAGAAAAGAATGAACAAGAATTATTGGAATTAGATAAATGGGCAAGTTTGT
GGAATTGGTTTAACATAACAAATTGGCTGTGGTATATAAAATTATTCATAATGATAGTAGGAGGCTTGGT
AGGTTTAAGAATAGTTTTTGCTGTACTTTCTATAGTGAATAGAGTTAGGCAGGGATATTCACCATTATCG
TTTCAGACCCACCTCCCAACCCCGAGGGGACCCATGCATTGCATCTCAATTAGTCAGCAACCAGGTGTGG
AAAGTCCCCAGGCTCCCCAGCAGGCAGAAGTATGCAAAGCATGCGTCTCAATTAGTCAGCAACCATAGTC
CCGCCCCTAACTCCGCCCATCCCGCCCCTAACTCCGCCCAGTTCCGCCCATTCTCCGCCCCATGGCTGAC
TAATTTTTTTTATTTATGCAGAGGCCGAGGCCGCCTCGGCCTCTGAGCTATTCCAGAAGTAGTGAGGAGG
CTTTTTTGGAGGCCTAGGCTTTTGCAAAAAGCTTTCTAGAGGTACCACCGGAGCTTACCATGACCGAGTA
CAAGCCCACGGTGCGCCTCGCCACCCGCGACGACGTCCCCAGGGCCGTACGCACCCTCGCCGCCGCGTTC
GCCGACTACCCCGCCACGCGCCACACCGTCGATCCGGACCGCCACATCGAGCGGGTCACCGAGCTGCAAG
AACTCTTCCTCACGCGCGTCGGGCTCGACATCGGCAAGGTGTGGGTCGCGGACGACGGCGCCGCCGTGGC
GGTCTGGACCACGCCGGAGAGCGTCGAAGCGGGGGCGGTGTTCGCCGAGATCGGCCCGCGCATGGCCGAG
TTGAGCGGTTCCCGGCTGGCCGCGCAGCAACAGATGGAAGGCCTCCTGGCGCCGCACCGGCCCAAGGAGC
CCGCGTGGTTCCTGGCCACCGTCGGCGTCTCGCCCGACCACCAGGGCAAGGGTCTGGGCAGCGCCGTCGT
GCTCCCCGGAGTGGAGGCGGCCGAGCGCGCCGGGGTGCCCGCCTTCCTGGAGACCTCCGCGCCCCGCAAC
CTCCCCTTCTACGAGCGGCTCGGCTTCACCGTCACCGCCGACGTCGAGGTGCCCGAAGGACCGCGCACCT
GGTGCATGACCCGCAAGCCCGGTGCCAGTTAACGAATTCTAGATCTTGAGACAAATGGCAGTATTCATCC
ACAATTTTAAAAGAAAAGGGGGGATTGGGGGGTACAGTGCAGGGGAAAGAATAGTAGACATAATAGCAAC
AGACATACAAACTAAAGAATTACAAAAACAAATTACAAAAATTCAAAATTTTCGGGTTTATTACAGGGAC
AGCAGAGATCCACTTTGGCGCCGGCTCGAGGCCTGCAGGTGCAAAGATGGATAAAGTTTTAAACAGAGAG
GAATCTTTGCAGCTAATGGACCTTCTAGGTCTTGAAAGGAGTGGGAATTGGCTCCGGTGCCCGTCAGTGG
GCAGAGCGCACATCGCCCACAGTCCCCGAGAAGTTGGGGGGAGGGGTCGGCAATTGAACCGGTGCCTAGA
GAAGGTGGCGCGGGGTAAACTGGGAAAGTGATGTCGTGTACTGGCTCCGCCTTTTTCCCGAGGGTGGGGG
AGAACCGTATATAAGTGCAGTAGTCGCCGTGAACGTTCTTTTTCGCAACGGGTTTGCCGCCAGAACACAG
GTAAGTGCCGTGTGTGGTTCCCGCGGGCCTGGCCTCTTTACGGGTTATGGCCCTTGCGTGCCTTGAATTA
CTTCCACCTGGCTGCAGTACGTGATTCTTGATCCCGAGCTTCGGGTTGGAAGTGGGTGGGAGAGTTCGAG
GCCTTGCGCTTAAGGAGCCCCTTCGCCTCGTGCTTGAGTTGAGGCCTGGCCTGGGCGCTGGGGCCGCCGC
GTGCGAATCTGGTGGCACCTTCGCGCCTGTCTCGCTGCTTTCGATAAGTCTCTAGCCATTTAAAATTTTT
GATGACCTGCTGCGACGCTTTTTTTCTGGCAAGATAGTCTTGTAAATGCGGGCCAAGATCTGCACACTGG
TATTTCGGTTTTTGGGGCCGCGGGCGGCGACGGGGCCCGTGCGTCCCAGCGCACATGTTCGGCGAGGCGG
GGCCTGCGAGCGCGGCCACCGAGAATCGGACGGGGGTAGTCTCAAGCTGGCCGGCCTGCTCTGGTGCCTG
GCCTCGCGCCGCCGTGTATCGCCCCGCCCTGGGCGGCAAGGCTGGCCCGGTCGGCACCAGTTGCGTGAGC
GGAAAGATGGCCGCTTCCCGGCCCTGCTGCAGGGAGCTCAAAATGGAGGACGCGGCGCTCGGGAGAGCGG
GCGGGTGAGTCACCCACACAAAGGAAAAGGGCCTTTCCGTCCTCAGCCGTCGCTTCATGTGACTCCACGG
AGTACCGGGCGCCGTCCAGGCACCTCGATTAGTTCTCGAGCTTTTGGAGTACGTCGTCTTTAGGTTGGGG
GGAGGGGTTTTATGCGATGGAGTTTCCCCACACTGAGTGGGTGGAGACTGAAGTTAGGCCAGCTTGGCAC
TTGATGTAATTCTCCTTGGAATTTGCCCTTTTTGAGTTTGGATCTTGGTTCATTCTCAAGCCTCAGACAG
TGGTTCAAAGTTTTTTTCTTCCATTTCAGGTGTCGTGAGGCTAGCACCGCCACCATGGCCGCAGACACGC
CGGGGAAACCGAGCGCCTCGCCGATGGCAGGAGCGCCGGCCAGCGCCAGCCGGACCCCAGACAAGCCCCG
GAGCGCGGCCGAGCACCGCAAGAGCTCCCGCCACTCGAAGCTGGAGAAGGCGGACATCCTGGAGATGACC
GTGAGACACCTGCGGAGCCTGCGTCGCGTGCAGGTGACGGCCGCGCTCAGCGCCGACCCCGCCGTTCTGG
GCAAGTACCGCGCCGGCTTCCACGAGTGTCTGGCGGAGGTGAACCGCTTCCTGGCCGGCTGCGAGGGCGT
CCCGGCCGACGTGCGCTCCCGCCTGCTGGGCCACCTGGCAGCCTGCCTGCGCCAGCTGGGACCCTCCCGC
CGCCCGGCCTCGCTGTCCCCGGCTGCCCCCGCAGAGGCCCCAGCGCCCGAGGTCTACGCGGGCCGCCCGC
TGCTGCCATCGCTCGGCGGCCCCTTCCCTCTGCTCGCGCCGCCGCTGCTGCCGGGTCTGACCCGGGCGCT
GCCCGCCGCCCCCAGGGCGGGGCCGCAGGGCCCGGGTGGGCCCTGGAGGCCGTGGCTGCGCTAGTAATGA
ACTAGTCCGTAACTTGAAAGTATTTCGATTTCTTGGCTTTATATATCTTGTGGAAAGGACGAGCGGTATC
CAACAGTATCTAGAATACGCGTTAAGTCGACAATCAACCTCTGGATTACAAAATTTGTGAAAGATTGACT
GGTATTCTTAACTATGTTGCTCCTTTTACGCTATGTGGATACGCTGCTTTAATGCCTTTGTATCATGCTA
TTGCTTCCCGTATGGCTTTCATTTTCTCCTCCTTGTATAAATCCTGGTTGCTGTCTCTTTATGAGGAGTT
GTGGCCCGTTGTCAGGCAACGTGGCGTGGTGTGCACTGTGTTTGCTGACGCAACCCCCACTGGTTGGGGC
ATTGCCACCACCTGTCAGCTCCTTTCCGGGACTTTCGCTTTCCCCCTCCCTATTGCCACGGCGGAACTCA
TCGCCGCCTGCCTTGCCCGCTGCTGGACAGGGGCTCGGCTGTTGGGCACTGACAATTCCGTGGTGTTGTC
GGGGAAATCATCGTCCTTTCCTTGGCTGCTCGCCTGTGTTGCCACCTGGATTCTGCGCGGGACGTCCTTC
TGCTACGTCCCTTCGGCCCTCAATCCAGCGGACCTTCCTTCCCGCGGCCTGCTGCCGGCTCTGCGGCCTC
TTCCGCGTCTTCGCCTTCGCCCTCAGACGAGTCGGATCTCCCTTTGGGCCGCCTCCCCGCGTCGACTTTA
AGACCAATGACTTACAAGGCAGCTGTAGATCTTAGCCACTTTTTAAAAGAAAAGGGGGGACTGGAAGGGC
TAATTCACTCCCAACGAAGACAAGATCTGCTTTTTGCTTGTACTGGGTCTCTCTGGTTAGACCAGATCTG
AGCCTGGGAGCTCTCTGGCTAACTAGGGAACCCACTGCTTAAGCCTCAATAAAGCTTGCCTTGAGTGCTT
CAAGTAGTGTGTGCCCGTCTGTTGTGTGACTCTGGTAACTAGAGATCCCTCAGACCCTTTTAGTCAGTGT
GGAAAATCTCTAGCAGTACGTATAGTAGTTCATGTCATCTTATTATTCAGTATTTATAACTTGCAAAGAA
ATGAATATCAGAGAGTGAGAGGAACTTGTTTATTGCAGCTTATAATGGTTACAAATAAAGCAATAGCATC
ACAAATTTCACAAATAAAGCATTTTTTTCACTGCATTCTAGTTGTGGTTTGTCCAAACTCATCAATGTAT
CTTATCATGTCTGGCTCTAGCTATCCCGCCCCTAACTCCGCCCATCCCGCCCCTAACTCCGCCCAGTTCC
GCCCATTCTCCGCCCCATGGCTGACTAATTTTTTTTATTTATGCAGAGGCCGAGGCCGCCTCGGCCTCTG
AGCTATTCCAGAAGTAGTGAGGAGGCTTTTTTGGAGGCCTAGGGACGTACCCAATTCGCCCTATAGTGAG
TCGTATTACGCGCGCTCACTGGCCGTCGTTTTACAACGTCGTGACTGGGAAAACCCTGGCGTTACCCAAC
TTAATCGCCTTGCAGCACATCCCCCTTTCGCCAGCTGGCGTAATAGCGAAGAGGCCCGCACCGATCGCCC
TTCCCAACAGTTGCGCAGCCTGAATGGCGAATGGG
[124 nt withheld, positions 6266-6389]
C
[91 nt withheld, positions 6391-6481]
A
[49 nt withheld, positions 6483-6531]
CCTTTGACGTTGGAGTCCACGTTCTTT
[37 nt withheld, positions 6559-6595]
ACCCTATCTCGGTCTATTCTTTTGATTTATAAGGGATTTTGCCGATTTCGGCCTATTGGTTAAAAAATGA
GCTGATTTAACAAAAATTTAACGCGAATTTTAACAAAATATTAACGCTTACAATTTAGGTGGCACTTTTC
GGGGAAATGTGCGCGGAACCCCTATTTGTTTATTTTTCTAAATACATTCAAATATGTATCCGCTCATGAG
ACAATAACCCTGATAAATGCTTCAATAATATTGAAAAAGGAAGAGTATGAGTATTCAACATTTCCGTGTC
GCCCTTATTCCCTTTTTTGCGGCATTTTGCCTTCCTGTTTTTGCTCACCCAGAAACGCTGGTGAAAGTAA
AAGATGCTGAAGATCAGTTGGGTGCACGAGTGGGTTACATCGAACTGGATCTCAACAGCGGTAAGATCCT
TGAGAGTTTTCGCCCCGAAGAACGTTTTCCAATGATGAGCACTTTTAAAGTTCTGCTATGTGGCGCGGTA
TTATCCCGTATTGACGCCGGGCAAGAGCAACTCGGTCGCCGCATACACTATTCTCAGAATGACTTGGTTG
AGTACTCACCAGTCACAGAAAAGCATCTTACGGATGGCATGACAGTAAGAGAATTATGCAGTGCTGCCAT
AACCATGAGTGATAACACTGCGGCCAACTTACTTCTGACAACGATCGGAGGACCGAAGGAGCTAACCGCT
TTTTTGCACAACATGGGGGATCATGTAACTCGCCTTGATCGTTGGGAACCGGAGCTGAATGAAGCCATAC
CAAACGACGAGCGTGACACCACGATGCCTGTAGCAATGGCAACAACGTTGCGCAAACTATTAACTGGCGA
ACTACTTACTCTAGCTTCCCGGCAACAATTAATAGACTGGATGGAGGCGGATAAAGTTGCAGGACCACTT
CTGCGCTCGGCCCTTCCGGCTGGCTGGTTTATTGCTGATAAATCTGGAGCCGGTGAGCGTGGGTCTCGCG
GTATCATTGCAGCACTGGGGCCAGATGGTAAGCCCTCCCGTATCGTAGTTATCTACACGACGGGGAGTCA
GGCAACTATGGATGAACGAAATAGACAGATCGCTGAGATAGGTGCCTCACTGATTAAGCATTGGTAACTG
TCAGACCAAGTTTACTCATATATACTTTAGATTGATTTAAAACTTCATTTTTAATTTAAAAGGATCTAGG
TGAAGATCCTTTTTGATAATCTCATGACCAAAATCCCTTAACGTGAGTTTTCGTTCCACTGAGCGTCAGA
CCCCGTAGAAAAGATCAAAGGATCTTCTTGAGATCCTTTTTTTCTGCGCGTAATCTGCTGCTTGCAAACA
AAAAAACCACCGCTACCAGCGGTGGTTTGTTTGCCGGATCAAGAGCTACCAACTCTTTTTCCGAAGGTAA
CTGGCTTCAGCAGAGCGCAGATACCAAATACTGTTCTTCTAGTGTAGCCGTAGTTAGGCCACCACTTCAA
GAACTCTGTAGCACCGCCTACATACCTCGCTCTGCTAATCCTGTTACCAGTGGCTGCTGCCAGTGGCGAT
AAGTCGTGTCTTACCGGGTTGGACTCAAGACGATAGTTACCGGATAAGGCGCAGCGGTCGGGCTGAACGG
GGGGTTCGTGCACACAGCCCAGCTTGGAGCGAACGACCTACACCGAACTGAGATACCTACAGCGTGAGCT
ATGAGAAAGCGCCACGCTTCCCGAAGGGAGAAAGGCGGACAGGTATCCGGTAAGCGGCAGGGTCGGAACA
GGAGAGCGCACGAGGGAGCTTCCAGGGGGAAACGCCTGGTATCTTTATAGTCCTGTCGGGTTTCGCCACC
TCTGACTTGAGCGTCGATTTTTGTGATGCTCGTCAGGGGGGCGGAGCCTATGGAAAAACGCCAGCAACGC
GGCCTTTTTACGGTTCCTGGCCTTTTGCTGGCCTTTTGCTCACATGTTCTTTCCTGCGTTATCCCCTGAT
TCTGTGGATAACCGTATTACCGCCTTTGAGTGAGCTGATACCGCTCGCCGCAGCCGAACGACCGAGCGCA
GCGAGTCAGTGAGCGAGGAAGCGGAAGAGCGCCCAATACGCAAACCGCCTCTCCCCGCGCGTTGGCCGAT
TCATTAATGCAGCTGGCACGACAGGTTTCCCGACTGGAAAGCGGGCAGTGAGCGCAACGCAATTAATGTG
AGTTAGCTCACTCATTAGGCACCCCAGGCTTTACACTTTATGCTTCCGGCTCGTATGTTGTGTGGAATTG
TGAGCGGATAACAATTTCACACAGGAAACAGCTATGACCATGATTACGCCAAGCGCGCAATTAACCCTCA
CTAAAGGGAACAAAAGCTGGAGCTGCAAGC
Features (pLannotate 1.2.2; 31 found; start..end, strand, type, name):
      5..231     +  promoter       RSV promoter: Rous sarcoma virus enhancer/promoter
    232..412     +  LTR            5' LTR (truncated): truncated 5' long terminal repeat (LTR) from HIV-1
    459..584     +  misc_feature   HIV-1 Ψ: packaging signal of human immunodeficiency virus type 1
    568..931     +  CDS            HIV-1 gag (fragment): gag protein from human immunodeficiency virus 1; gag
   1077..1310    +  misc_feature   RRE: The Rev response element (RRE) of HIV-1 allows for Rev-dependent mRNA export from the nucleus to the cytoplasm.
   1687..1713    +  CDS            Rev (fragment): human immunodeficiency virus 1 (HIV-1) Rev protein; rev; enhances nuclear export of unspliced and incompletely spliced viral mRNAs
   1720..1743    +  promoter       SV40 promoter (fragment): SV40 early promoter
   1744..1815    +  promoter       SV40 promoter (fragment): SV40 enhancer and early promoter
   1839..1974    +  rep_origin     SV40 ori: SV40 origin of replication
   2020..2616    +  CDS            PuroR (fragment): puromycin N-acetyltransferase; pac from Streptomyces; confers resistance to puromycin
   2665..2782    +  misc_feature   cPPT/CTS: central polypurine tract and central termination sequence of HIV-1
   2847..2913    +  CDS            small t antigen (fragment): SV40 (simian virus 40) small t antigen
   2920..4098    +  promoter       EF-1α promoter: strong constitutive promoter for human elongation factor EF-1α
   4115..4681    +  CDS            HES4 (fragment): HES4_HUMAN - Also known as BHLHB42. Experimental evidence at protein level: Swiss-Prot protein existence level 1. Transcriptional repressor. Binds DNA on N-box motifs: 5'- CACNAG-3' (By similarity). From Homo sapiens (Human).
   4697..4750    +  promoter       U6 promoter (fragment): RNA polymerase III promoter for human U6 snRNA
   4792..5380    +  misc_feature   WPRE: woodchuck hepatitis virus posttranscriptional regulatory element
   5431..5450    +  misc_feature   cPPT/CTS (fragment): central polypurine tract and central termination sequence of HIV-1
   5452..5685    +  LTR            3' LTR (ΔU3): self-inactivating 3' long terminal repeat (LTR) from HIV-1
   5763..5884    +  polyA_signal   SV40 poly(A) signal: SV40 polyadenylation signal
   5924..6059    +  rep_origin     SV40 ori: SV40 origin of replication
   6080..6098    -  promoter       T7 promoter: promoter for bacteriophage T7 RNA polymerase
   6106..6261    +  CDS            lacZα (fragment): LacZα fragment of β-galactosidase; lacZ fragment
   6266..6694    +  rep_origin     f1 ori (sequence partly withheld): f1 bacteriophage origin of replication; arrow indicates direction of (+) strand synthesis
   6747..6851    +  promoter       AmpR promoter: bla
   6852..7712    +  CDS            AmpR: β-lactamase; bla; confers resistance to ampicillin, carbenicillin, and related antibiotics
   7883..8471    +  rep_origin     ori: high-copy-number ColE1/pMB1/pBR322/pUC origin of replication
   8654..8746    +  CDS            lacI (fragment): lac repressor; lacI; The lac repressor binds to the lac operator to inhibit transcription in E. coli. This inhibition can be relieved by adding lactose or isopropyl-β-D-thiogalactopyranoside (IPTG).
   8759..8780    +  protein_bind   CAP binding site: CAP binding activates transcription in the presence of cAMP. E. coli catabolite activator protein
   8795..8825    +  promoter       lac promoter: promoter for the E. coli lac operon
   8833..8849    +  protein_bind   lac operator: The lac repressor binds to the lac operator to inhibit transcription in E. coli. This inhibition can be relieved by adding lactose or isopropyl-β-D-thiogalactopyranoside (IPTG). lac repressor encoded by lacI
   8894..8912    +  promoter       T3 promoter: promoter for bacteriophage T3 RNA polymerase
