[The description below was written by a language model from this plasmid's Addgene catalogue record and pLannotate feature annotations shown in this document.]
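Description:
TFORF2286 is a lentiviral mammalian expression plasmid built on the pLX_TRC317 backbone. It is one member of a barcoded transcription factor ORF collection and carries human HES4 (also known as bHLHb42), a bHLH transcriptional repressor. It is propagated in E. coli through a high-copy ColE1/pUC-type origin with ampicillin selection (AmpR), and an f1 origin and lac/T7/T3 remnants of the cloning backbone are also present. The sequenced record is 8,935 nt, consistent with the stated backbone and insert sizes. The depositor notes that the plasmid can recombine, which is common for LTR-containing vectors.

The viral portion has a third-generation, self-inactivating design. An RSV promoter drives a truncated HIV-1 5' LTR, followed by the Ψ packaging signal with a gag fragment, the RRE for Rev-dependent export of the genomic RNA, a cPPT/CTS, and a ΔU3 3' LTR with a downstream SV40 polyadenylation signal. Within the transfer cassette, an SV40 early promoter drives puromycin N-acetyltransferase for selecting transduced cells. A separate EF-1α promoter drives constitutive expression of the synthesized HES4 ORF, and a WPRE downstream enhances transcript stability and expression. No epitope tag or fluorescent reporter is annotated.

According to the record, each ORF in the collection is paired with a unique 24-bp barcode, although the feature table does not annotate it. The short "U6 promoter fragment" called between the ORF and the WPRE is probably a partial match to other sequence, not a functional Pol III promoter. The barcodes allow individual transcription factors to be identified by sequencing in pooled overexpression screens, such as those surveying factors that direct cell differentiation.
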