Addgene plasmid #143583: TFORF2286
Purpose: Lentiviral vector for overexpressing transcription factor ORFs with unique 24-bp barcodes. Barcodes facilitate identification of transcription factors in pooled screens.
Depositing lab: Feng Zhang. Depositing organization: Broad Institute. Publication: A transcription factor atlas of directed differentiation. Joung J, Ma S, Tay T, Geiger-Schuller KR, Kirchgatterer PC, Verdine VK, Guo B, Arias-Garcia MA, Allen WE, Singh A, Kuksenko O, Abudayyeh OO, Gootenberg JS, Fu Z, Macrae RK, Buenrostro JD, Regev A, Zhang F. Cell. 2023 Jan 5;186(1):209-229.e26. doi: 10.1016/j.cell.2022.11.026. PubMed 36608654.
Backbone
  Vector backbone: pLX_TRC317
  Backbone manufacturer: Broad Institute Genetic Perturbation Platform
  Backbone size w/o insert (bp): 8264
  Vector type: Mammalian Expression, Lentiviral
  Selectable markers: Puromycin
Growth in bacteria
  Bacterial resistance: Ampicillin, 100 μg/mL
  Growth temperature: 37°C
  Growth strain: NEB Stable
  Copy number: High Copy
Gene/Insert
  Gene/Insert name: HES4
  Species: H. sapiens (human)
  Insert size (bp): 671
  Entrez Gene: HES4 (a.k.a. bHLHb42)
  Promoter: EF1a
  Cloning method: Unknown
  Sequencing primers: 5′ GGGTGGAGACTGAAGTTAGGCCAG; 3′ CACATAGCGTAAAAGGAGCAACATAG
Terms and licenses: Academic/Nonprofit Terms; Industry Terms: Not Available to Industry
Depositor comments: XM_005244771,ENST00000484667 . The transcription factor ORF portion of this plasmid was synthesized by Genewiz. Please test multiple small colonies in case of plasmid recombination. To make this collection available in a timely manner, a portion of this collection was not fully sequenced by Addgene. If an Addgene verified full plasmid sequence is not available, please contact us prior to placing an order to request the full sequence.
How to cite: TFORF2286 was a gift from Feng Zhang (Addgene plasmid # 143583 ; http://n2t.net/addgene:143583 ; RRID:Addgene_143583)
