>Addgene plasmid #143583 | TFORF2286 | depositor partial sequence | sequence record 282879 | Insert
ACCGCCACCATGGCCGCAGACACGCCGGGGAAACCGAGCGCCTCGCCGATGGCAGGAGCGCCGGCCAGCG
CCAGCCGGACCCCAGACAAGCCCCGGAGCGCGGCCGAGCACCGCAAGAGCTCCCGCCACTCGAAGCTGGA
GAAGGCGGACATCCTGGAGATGACCGTGAGACACCTGCGGAGCCTGCGTCGCGTGCAGGTGACGGCCGCG
CTCAGCGCCGACCCCGCCGTTCTGGGCAAGTACCGCGCCGGCTTCCACGAGTGTCTGGCGGAGGTGAACC
GCTTCCTGGCCGGCTGCGAGGGCGTCCCGGCCGACGTGCGCTCCCGCCTGCTGGGCCACCTGGCAGCCTG
CCTGCGCCAGCTGGGACCCTCCCGCCGCCCGGCCTCGCTGTCCCCGGCTGCCCCCGCAGAGGCCCCAGCG
CCCGAGGTCTACGCGGGCCGCCCGCTGCTGCCATCGCTCGGCGGCCCCTTCCCTCTGCTCGCGCCGCCGC
TGCTGCCGGGTCTGACCCGGGCGCTGCCCGCCGCCCCCAGGGCGGGGCCGCAGGGCCCGGGTGGGCCCTG
GAGGCCGTGGCTGCGCTAGTAATGAACTAGTCCGTAACTTGAAAGTATTTCGATTTCTTGGCTTTATATA
TCTTGTGGAAAGGACGAGCGGTATCCAACAGTATCTAGAAT
