>Addgene plasmid #143583 | TFORF2286 | depositor partial sequence | sequence record 282880 | Barcode
GCGGTATCCAACAGTATCTAGAAT
